Addgene plasmid #103249: LSB-hsa-miR-147a
Purpose: Used to sense miRNA activity using fluorescence based tools. hsa-miR-147a target in 3' UTR of of mKate. miRNA activity can be measured by the repression of mKate2 relative to EBFP2 fluorescent proteins . Plasmid is inherently unstable; please see Depositor Comments
Depositing lab: Ron Weiss. Depositing organization: Massachusetts Institute of Technology. Publication: A mixed antagonistic/synergistic miRNA repression model enables accurate predictions of multi-input miRNA sensor activity. Gam JJ, Babb J, Weiss R. Nat Commun. 2018 Jun 22;9(1):2430. doi: 10.1038/s41467-018-04575-0. PubMed 29934631.
Backbone
  Vector backbone: Low Sensor Backbone (LSB)
  Vector type: Mammalian Expression, Synthetic Biology
Growth in bacteria
  Bacterial resistance: Ampicillin and Kanamycin, 100 & 50 μg/mL
  Growth temperature: 30°C
  Growth strain: NEB Stable
  Copy number: High Copy
Gene/Insert
  Gene/Insert name: hsa-miR-147a target
  Species: H. sapiens (human)
  Entrez Gene: MIR147A (a.k.a. MIR147, MIRN147, hsa-mir-147a)
  Promoter: EF-1a
  Cloning method: Gibson Cloning
Terms and licenses: Academic/Nonprofit Terms; Industry Terms: Not Available to Industry
Depositor comments: Please note that this plasmid is inherently unstable due to a repeating poly A element. We recommend performing a diagnostic digest on multiple colonies upon receipt. The depositors would like to note the presence of several discrepancies between the depositor sequence and physical plasmid sequence. In particular, the sequences upstream and downstream of the puromycin coding region have 10 bp insertions which do not affect the ability to perform puromycin selection. The sequences for those regions within the physical plasmids are as follows: Upstream of Puro: GAATTCGACCGCCTGTCTCAAGGTGCCACC; Downstream of Puro: GCTTTGAGACTACGCGTGAATTCACTCCTC.
How to cite: LSB-hsa-miR-147a was a gift from Ron Weiss (Addgene plasmid # 103249 ; http://n2t.net/addgene:103249 ; RRID:Addgene_103249)
