[The description below was written by a language model from this plasmid's Addgene catalogue record and pLannotate feature annotations shown in this document.]
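Description:
LSB-hsa-miR-147a is a mammalian expression plasmid of about 11 kb from a synthetic-biology miRNA sensor series, built on the "Low Sensor Backbone" (LSB). It replicates in E. coli from a high-copy ColE1/pUC-type origin and carries both β-lactamase (AmpR) and an aph(3')-Ia kanamycin resistance gene, matching the dual ampicillin/kanamycin selection listed in the record. A puromycin N-acetyltransferase coding sequence followed by a rabbit β-globin poly(A) signal is also present for selection in mammalian cells. No dedicated mammalian promoter is annotated immediately upstream of it. The depositor notes small insertions flanking the puromycin region in the physical plasmid relative to the deposited sequence, which are said not to affect puromycin selection.

The payload consists of two parallel transcription units. Each is driven by the human EF-1α core promoter with its intron A and terminated by a β-globin 3' region and poly(A) signal. The attB4, attB1 and attB2 sites framing the promoters and coding sequences are Gateway recombination scars. One unit expresses the red fluorescent protein mKate2, whose 3' UTR carries the target site for human miR-147a. This site is not separately annotated but presumably lies in the gap between attB2 and the β-globin sequence. The other unit expresses EBFP2 without a target and serves as an internal reference. In transfected cells, miR-147a activity represses mKate2 while leaving EBFP2 unaffected, so the red-to-blue fluorescence ratio reports miRNA activity per cell. The repeated poly(A) elements make the plasmid inherently unstable, and the depositor advises checking multiple clones for rearrangement.
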