Features (pLannotate 1.2.2; 28 found; start..end, strand, type, name):
     87..675     -  rep_origin     ori: high-copy-number ColE1/pMB1/pBR322/pUC origin of replication
    846..1706    -  CDS            AmpR: β-lactamase; bla; confers resistance to ampicillin, carbenicillin, and related antibiotics
   1707..1778    -  promoter       AmpR promoter: bla
   1857..2456    +  CDS            PuroR: puromycin N-acetyltransferase; pac from Streptomyces alboniger; confers resistance to puromycin
   2461..2541    +  CDS            HBB (fragment): HBB_PONPY - Experimental evidence at transcript level: Swiss-Prot protein existence level 2. Involved in oxygen transport from the lung to the various peripheral tissues. From Pongo pygmaeus (Bornean orangutan).
   2612..2667    +  polyA_signal   β-globin poly(A) signal: rabbit β-globin polyadenylation signal (Gil and Proudfoot, 1987)
   3646..3666    +  protein_bind   attB4: mutant version of attB; core recombination site for the Gateway® BP reaction BP Clonase™
   3734..3945    +  promoter       EF-1α core promoter: core promoter for human elongation factor EF-1α
   3946..4884    +  intron         EF-1α intron A: intron upstream of the start codon of human EF-1α
   4911..4931    +  protein_bind   attB1: mutant version of attB; core recombination site for the Gateway® BP reaction BP Clonase™
   4951..5646    +  CDS            mKate2: mKate2 is a basic (constitutively fluorescent) red fluorescent protein published in 2009, derived from Entacmaea quadricolor. It is reported to be a rapidly-maturing monomer with moderate acid sensitivity.
   5666..5690    -  protein_bind   attB2: mutant version of attB; recombination site for the Gateway® BP reaction BP Clonase™
   5826..5900    +  CDS            HBB (fragment): HBB_PONPY - Experimental evidence at transcript level: Swiss-Prot protein existence level 2. Involved in oxygen transport from the lung to the various peripheral tissues. From Pongo pygmaeus (Bornean orangutan).
   5971..6026    +  polyA_signal   β-globin poly(A) signal: rabbit β-globin polyadenylation signal (Gil and Proudfoot, 1987)
   6410..6435    +  misc_feature   SA: splice acceptor site
   7107..7127    +  protein_bind   attB4: mutant version of attB; core recombination site for the Gateway® BP reaction BP Clonase™
   7195..7406    +  promoter       EF-1α core promoter: core promoter for human elongation factor EF-1α
   7407..8345    +  intron         EF-1α intron A: intron upstream of the start codon of human EF-1α
   8372..8392    +  protein_bind   attB1: mutant version of attB; core recombination site for the Gateway® BP reaction BP Clonase™
   8403..9119    +  CDS            EBFP2: EBFP2 is a basic (constitutively fluorescent) blue fluorescent protein published in 2007, derived from Aequorea victoria. It is reported to be a rapidly-maturing monomer with moderate acid sensitivity.
   9127..9151    -  protein_bind   attB2: mutant version of attB; recombination site for the Gateway® BP reaction BP Clonase™
   9155..9235    +  CDS            HBB (fragment): HBB_PONPY - Experimental evidence at transcript level: Swiss-Prot protein existence level 2. Involved in oxygen transport from the lung to the various peripheral tissues. From Pongo pygmaeus (Bornean orangutan).
   9306..9361    +  polyA_signal   β-globin poly(A) signal: rabbit β-globin polyadenylation signal (Gil and Proudfoot, 1987)
   9744..9766    -  protein_bind   lac operator (fragment): The lac repressor binds to the lac operator to inhibit transcription in E. coli. This inhibition can be relieved by adding lactose or isopropyl-β-D-thiogalactopyranoside (IPTG). lac repressor encoded by lacI
   9770..9800    -  promoter       lac promoter: promoter for the E. coli lac operon
   9815..9836    -  protein_bind   CAP binding site: CAP binding activates transcription in the presence of cAMP. E. coli catabolite activator protein
   9849..9888    -  CDS            lacI (fragment): lac repressor; lacI; The lac repressor binds to the lac operator to inhibit transcription in E. coli. This inhibition can be relieved by adding lactose or isopropyl-β-D-thiogalactopyranoside (IPTG).
  10061..10870   +  CDS            KanR: aminoglycoside phosphotransferase; aph(3')-Ia; confers resistance to kanamycin in bacteria or G418 (Geneticin®) in eukaryotes
>Addgene plasmid #103249 | LSB-hsa-miR-147a | depositor full sequence | sequence record 195547 | Full Sequence
AATTGAGGGGATAACGCAGGAAAGAACATGTGAGCAAAAGGCCAGCAAAAGGCCAGGAACCGTAAAAAGG
CCGCGTTGCTGGCGTTTTTCCATAGGCTCCGCCCCCCTGACGAGCATCACAAAAATCGACGCTCAAGTCA
GAGGTGGCGAAACCCGACAGGACTATAAAGATACCAGGCGTTTCCCCCTGGAAGCTCCCTCGTGCGCTCT
CCTGTTCCGACCCTGCCGCTTACCGGATACCTGTCCGCCTTTCTCCCTTCGGGAAGCGTGGCGCTTTCTC
ATAGCTCACGCTGTAGGTATCTCAGTTCGGTGTAGGTCGTTCGCTCCAAGCTGGGCTGTGTGCACGAACC
CCCCGTTCAGCCCGACCGCTGCGCCTTATCCGGTAACTATCGTCTTGAGTCCAACCCGGTAAGACACGAC
TTATCGCCACTGGCAGCAGCCACTGGTAACAGGATTAGCAGAGCGAGGTATGTAGGCGGTGCTACAGAGT
TCTTGAAGTGGTGGCCTAACTACGGCTACACTAGAAGAACAGTATTTGGTATCTGCGCTCTGCTGAAGCC
AGTTACCTTCGGAAAAAGAGTTGGTAGCTCTTGATCCGGCAAACAAACCACCGCTGGTAGCGGTGGTTTT
TTTGTTTGCAAGCAGCAGATTACGCGCAGAAAAAAAGGATCTCAAGAAGATCCTTTGATCTTTTCTACGG
GGTCTGACGCTCAGTGGAACGAAAACTCACGTTAAGGGATTTTGGTCATGAGATTATCAAAAAGGATCTT
CACCTAGATCCTTTTAAATTAAAAATGAAGTTTTAAATCAATCTAAAGTATATATGAGTAAACTTGGTCT
GACAGTTACCAATGCTTAATCAGTGAGGCACCTATCTCAGCGATCTGTCTATTTCGTTCATCCATAGTTG
CCTGACTCCCCGTCGTGTAGATAACTACGATACGGGAGGGCTTACCATCTGGCCCCAGTGCTGCAATGAT
ACCGCGAGAACCACGCTCACCGGCTCCAGATTTATCAGCAATAAACCAGCCAGCCGGAAGGGCCGAGCGC
AGAAGTGGTCCTGCAACTTTATCCGCCTCCATCCAGTCTATTAATTGTTGCCGGGAAGCTAGAGTAAGTA
GTTCGCCAGTTAATAGTTTGCGCAACGTTGTTGCCATTGCTACAGGCATCGTGGTGTCACGCTCGTCGTT
TGGTATGGCTTCATTCAGCTCCGGTTCCCAACGATCAAGGCGAGTTACATGATCCCCCATGTTGTGCAAA
AAAGCGGTTAGCTCCTTCGGTCCTCCGATCGTTGTCAGAAGTAAGTTGGCCGCAGTGTTATCACTCATGG
TTATGGCAGCACTGCATAATTCTCTTACTGTCATGCCATCCGTAAGATGCTTTTCTGTGACTGGTGAGTA
CTCAACCAAGTCATTCTGAGAATAGTGTATGCGGCGACCGAGTTGCTCTTGCCCGGCGTCAATACGGGAT
AATACCGCGCCACATAGCAGAACTTTAAAAGTGCTCATCATTGGAAAACGTTCTTCGGGGCGAAAACTCT
CAAGGATCTTACCGCTGTTGAGATCCAGTTCGATGTAACCCACTCGTGCACCCAACTGATCTTCAGCATC
TTTTACTTTCACCAGCGTTTCTGGGTGAGCAAAAACAGGAAGGCAAAATGCCGCAAAAAAGGGAATAAGG
GCGACACGGAAATGTTGAATACTCATACTCTTCCTTTTTCAATATTATTGAAGCATTTATCAGGGTTATT
GTCTCATGAGCGGATACATATTTGAATGTAGCTCCGAATTTCTCGAGGGCTTGTCGACGACGGCGGTCTC
CGTCGTCAGGATCATGAATTCGACCCGCCTGCCACCATGACCGAGTACAAGCCCACGGTGCGCCTCGCCA
CCCGCGACGACGTCCCCCGGGCCGTACGCACCCTCGCCGCCGCGTTCGCCGACTACCCCGCCACGCGCCA
CACCGTCGACCCGGACCGCCACATCGAGCGGGTCACCGAGCTGCAAGAACTCTTCCTCACGCGCGTCGGG
CTCGACATCGGCAAGGTGTGGGTCGCGGACGACGGCGCCGCGGTGGCGGTCTGGACCACGCCGGAGAGCG
TCGAAGCGGGGGCGGTGTTCGCCGAGATCGGCCCGCGCATGGCCGAGTTGAGCGGTTCCCGGCTGGCCGC
GCAGCAACAGATGGAAGGCCTCCTGGCGCCGCACCGGCCCAAGGAGCCCGCGTGGTTCCTGGCCACCGTC
GGCGTCTCGCCCGACCACCAGGGCAAGGGTCTGGGCAGCGCCGTCGTGCTCCCCGGAGTGGAGGCGGCCG
AGCGCGCCGGGGTGCCCGCCTTCCTGGAGACATCCGCGCCCCGCAACCTCCCCTTCTACGAGCGGCTCGG
CTTCACCGTCACCGCCGACGTCGAGGTGCCCGAAGGACCGCGCACCTGGTGCATGACCCGCAAGCCCGGT
GCCTGATACGCGTGAATTCACTCCTCAGGTGCAGGCTGCCTATCAGAAGGTGGTGGCTGGTGTGGCCAAT
GCCCTGGCTCACAAATACCACTGAGATCTTTTTCCCTCTGCCAAAAATTATGGGGACATCATGAAGCCCC
TTGAGCATCTGACTTCTGGCTAATAAAGGAAATTTATTTTCATTGCAATAGTGTGTTGGAATTTTTTGTG
TCTCTCACTCGGAAGGACATATGGGAGGGCAAATCATTTAAAACATCAGAATGAGTATTTGGTTTAGAGT
TTGGCAACATATGCCCATATGCTGGCTGCCATGAACAAAGGTTGGCTATAAAGAGGTCATCAGTATATGA
AACAGCCCCCTGCTGTCCATTCCTTATTCCATAGAAAAGCCTTGACTTGAGGTTAGATTTTTTTTATATT
TTGTTTTGTGTTATTTTTTTCTTTAACATCCCTAAAATTTTCCTTACATGTTTTACTAGCCAGATTTTTC
CTCCTCTCCTGACTACTCCCAGTCATAGCTGTCCCTCTTCTCTTATGGAGATCCCTCGACCTGCAGCCCA
AGCTTGAATTCTCTAGAATTACCCTGTTATCCCTATGCTTGGTTTACCGAGCTCTTATTGGTTTTCAAAC
TTCATTGACTGTGCCCAACGCGCCTGGGAGCTCACGGGGACAGCCCCCCCCCAAAGCCCCCAGGGATGTA
ATTACGTCCCTCCCCCGCTAGGGGGCAGCAGCGAGCCGCCCGGGGCTCCGCTCCGGTCCGGCGCTCCCCC
CGCATCCCCGAGCCGGCAGCGTGCGGGGACAGCCCGGGCACGGGGAAGGTGGCACGGGATCGCTTTCCTC
TGAACGCTTCTCGCTGCTCTTTGAGCCTGCAGACACCTGGGGGGATACGGGGAAAAAGCTAGGCTGAAAG
ACCGGTTCTTAGAATGACACGCGCCTGGGAGCTCACGGGGACAGCCCCCCCCCAAAGCCCCCAGGGATGT
AATTACGTCCCTCCCCCGCTAGGGGGCAGCAGCGAGCCGCCCGGGGCTCCGCTCCGGTCCGGCGCTCCCC
CCGCATCCCCGAGCCGGCAGCGTGCGGGGACAGCCCGGGCACGGGGAAGGTGGCACGGGATCGCTTTCCT
CTGAACGCTTCTCGCTGCTCTTTGAGCCTGCAGACACCTGGGGGGATACGGGGAAAAAGCTAACTTCTGA
GACGACAACTTTGTATAGAAAAGTTGGCTCCGAATTCGCCCTTGACAGCAGAGATCCAGTTTGGTTAATT
AATTGGCTCCGGTGCCCGTCAGTGGGCAGAGCGCACATCGCCCACAGTCCCCGAGAAGTTGTGGGGAGGG
GTCGGCAATTGAACCGGTGCCTAGAGAAGGTGGCGCGGGGTAAACTGGGAAAGTGATGTCGTGTACTGGC
TCCGCCTTTTTCCCGAGGGTGGGGGAGAACCGTATATAAGTGCAGTAGTCGCCGTGAACGTTCTTTTTCG
CAACGGGTTTGCCGCCAGAACACAGGTAAGTGCCGTGTGTGGTTCCCGCGGGCCTGGCCTCTTTACGGGT
TATGGCCCTTGCGTGCCTTGAATTACTTCCACCTGGCTGCAGTACGTGATTCTTGATCCCGAGCTTCGGG
TTGGAAGTGGGTGGGAGAGTTCGAGGCCTTGCGCTTAAGGAGCCCCTTCGCCTCGTGCTTGAGTTGAGGC
CTGGCCTGGGCGCTGGGGCCGCCGCGTGCGAATCTGGTGGCACCTTCGCGCCTGTCTCGCTGCTTTCGAT
AAGTCTCTAGCCATTTAAAATTTTTGATGACCTGCTGCGACGCTTTTTTTCTGGCAAGATAGTCTTGTAA
ATGCGGGCCAAGATCTGCACACTGGTATTTCGGTTTTTGGGGCCGCGGGCGGCGACGGGGCCCGTGCGTC
CCAGCGCACATGTTCGGCGAGGCGGGGCCTGCGAGCGCGGCCACCGAGAATCGGACGGGGGTAGTCTCAA
GCTGGCCGGCCTGCTCTGGTGCCTGGCCTCGCGCCGCCGTGTATCGCCCCGCCCTGGGCGGCAAGGCTGG
CCCGGTCGGCACCAGTTGCGTGAGCGGAAAGATGGCCGCTTCCCGGCCCTGCTGCAGGGAGCTCAAAATG
GAGGACGCGGCGCTCGGGAGAGCGGGCGGGTGAGTCACCCACACAAAGGAAAAGGGCCTTTCCGTCCTCA
GCCGTCGCTTCATGTGACTCCACGGAGTACCGGGCGCCGTCCAGGCACCTCGATTAGTTCTCGAGCTTTT
GGAGTACGTCGTCTTTAGGTTGGGGGGAGGGGTTTTATGCGATGGAGTTTCCCCACACTGAGTGGGTGGA
GACTGAAGTTAGGCCAGCTTGGCACTTGATGTAATTCTCCTTGGAATTTGCCCTTTTTGAGTTTGGATCT
TGGTTCATTCTCAAGCCTCAGACAGTGGTTCAAAGTTTTTTTCTTCCATTTCAGGTGTCGTGAGAAGGGC
GAATTCGACCCAAGTTTGTACAAAAAAGCAGGCTGGATCCAGGTGCCACCATGGTGAGCGAGCTGATTAA
GGAGAACATGCACATGAAGCTGTACATGGAGGGCACCGTGAACAACCACCACTTCAAGTGCACATCCGAG
GGCGAAGGCAAGCCCTACGAGGGCACCCAGACCATGAGAATCAAGGCGGTCGAGGGCGGCCCTCTCCCCT
TCGCCTTCGACATCCTGGCTACCAGCTTCATGTACGGCAGCAAAACCTTCATCAACCACACCCAGGGCAT
CCCCGACTTCTTTAAGCAGTCCTTCCCCGAGGGCTTCACATGGGAGAGAGTCACCACATACGAAGATGGG
GGCGTGCTGACCGCTACCCAGGACACCAGCCTCCAGGACGGCTGCCTCATCTACAACGTCAAGATCAGAG
GGGTGAACTTCCCATCCAACGGCCCTGTGATGCAGAAGAAAACACTCGGCTGGGAGGCCTCCACCGAGAC
ACTGTACCCCGCTGACGGCGGCCTGGAAGGCAGAGCCGACATGGCCCTGAAGCTCGTGGGCGGGGGCCAC
CTGATCTGCAACCTTAAGACCACATACAGATCCAAGAAACCCGCTAAGAACCTCAAGATGCCCGGCGTCT
ACTATGTGGACAGGAGACTGGAAAGAATCAAGGAGGCCGACAAAGAGACATACGTCGAGCAGCACGAGGT
GGCTGTGGCCAGATACTGCGACCTCCCTAGCAAACTGGGGCACAAACTTAATTGAGAATTCTACCACCCA
GCTTTCTTGTACAAAGTGGTACGTCTCAAGACCAGAGGTCTCTGCTTGGTCCCTAGCAGAAGCATTTCCA
CACACGCAGAAGCATTTCCACACACGCAGAAGCATTTCCACACACGCAGAAGCATTTCCACACACCAACC
AGAAGAGACCTGTGCTTCACTCCTCAGGTGCAGGCTGCCTATCAGAAGGTGGTGGCTGGTGTGGCCAATG
CCCTGGCTCACAAATACCACTGAGATCTTTTTCCCTCTGCCAAAAATTATGGGGACATCATGAAGCCCCT
TGAGCATCTGACTTCTGGCTAATAAAGGAAATTTATTTTCATTGCAATAGTGTGTTGGAATTTTTTGTGT
CTCTCACTCGGAAGGACATATGGGAGGGCAAATCATTTAAAACATCAGAATGAGTATTTGGTTTAGAGTT
TGGCAACATATGCCCATATGCTGGCTGCCATGAACAAAGGTTGGCTATAAAGAGGTCATCAGTATATGAA
ACAGCCCCCTGCTGTCCATTCCTTATTCCATAGAAAAGCCTTGACTTGAGGTTAGATTTTTTTTATATTT
TGTTTTGTGTTATTTTTTTCTTTAACATCCCTAAAATTTTCCTTACATGTTTTACTAGCCAGATTTTTCC
TCCTCTCCTGACTACTCCCAGTCATAGCTGTCCCTCTTCTCTTATGGAGATCCCGAGCGGTGCGTTTTTA
TGCTTGTAGTATTGTATAATGTTTTTAAGATCCAAGCTTCTGACCTCTTCTCTTCCTCCCACAGGGCCTC
GAGACAATTGCATCGATGGTACCAGTGAAAGTCTGCAATGAATTCGAGTTGGCGCGCCTGTCATTCTAAA
TCTCTCTTTCAGCCTAAAGCTTTTTCCCCGTATCCCCCCAGGTGTCTGCAGGCTCAAAGAGCAGCGAGAA
GCGTTCAGAGGAAAGCGATCCCGTGCCACCTTCCCCGTGCCCGGGCTGTCCCCGCACGCTGCCGGCTCGG
GGATGCGGGGGGAGCGCCGGACCGGAGCGGAGCCCCGGGCGGCTCGCTGCTGCCCCCTAGCGGGGGAGGG
ACGTAATTACATCCCTGGGGGCTTTGGGAGGGGGCTGTCCCCGTGAGCTCCCAGGCGCGCCTGTCATTCT
AAATCTCTCTTTCAGCCTAAAGCTTTTTCCCCGTATCCCCCCAGGTGTCTGCAGGCTCAAAGAGCAGCGA
GAAGCGTTCAGAGGAAAGCGATCCCGTGCCACCTTCCCCGTGCCCGGGCTGTCCCCGCACGCTGCCGGCT
CGGGGATGCGGGGGGAGCGCCGGACCGGAGCGGAGCCCCGGGCGGCTCGCTGCTGCCCCCTAGCGGGGGA
GGGACGTAATTACATCCCTGGGGGCTTTGGGGGGGGGCTGTCCCCGTGAGCTCCCAGGCGCGCCAACTCG
GTACCGTATCGATGTCGACGTTAACGCTAGTGATATCAACTTTGTATAGAAAAGTTGGCTCCGAATTCGC
CCTTGACAGCAGAGATCCAGTTTGGTTAATTAATTGGCTCCGGTGCCCGTCAGTGGGCAGAGCGCACATC
GCCCACAGTCCCCGAGAAGTTGTGGGGAGGGGTCGGCAATTGAACCGGTGCCTAGAGAAGGTGGCGCGGG
GTAAACTGGGAAAGTGATGTCGTGTACTGGCTCCGCCTTTTTCCCGAGGGTGGGGGAGAACCGTATATAA
GTGCAGTAGTCGCCGTGAACGTTCTTTTTCGCAACGGGTTTGCCGCCAGAACACAGGTAAGTGCCGTGTG
TGGTTCCCGCGGGCCTGGCCTCTTTACGGGTTATGGCCCTTGCGTGCCTTGAATTACTTCCACCTGGCTG
CAGTACGTGATTCTTGATCCCGAGCTTCGGGTTGGAAGTGGGTGGGAGAGTTCGAGGCCTTGCGCTTAAG
GAGCCCCTTCGCCTCGTGCTTGAGTTGAGGCCTGGCCTGGGCGCTGGGGCCGCCGCGTGCGAATCTGGTG
GCACCTTCGCGCCTGTCTCGCTGCTTTCGATAAGTCTCTAGCCATTTAAAATTTTTGATGACCTGCTGCG
ACGCTTTTTTTCTGGCAAGATAGTCTTGTAAATGCGGGCCAAGATCTGCACACTGGTATTTCGGTTTTTG
GGGCCGCGGGCGGCGACGGGGCCCGTGCGTCCCAGCGCACATGTTCGGCGAGGCGGGGCCTGCGAGCGCG
GCCACCGAGAATCGGACGGGGGTAGTCTCAAGCTGGCCGGCCTGCTCTGGTGCCTGGCCTCGCGCCGCCG
TGTATCGCCCCGCCCTGGGCGGCAAGGCTGGCCCGGTCGGCACCAGTTGCGTGAGCGGAAAGATGGCCGC
TTCCCGGCCCTGCTGCAGGGAGCTCAAAATGGAGGACGCGGCGCTCGGGAGAGCGGGCGGGTGAGTCACC
CACACAAAGGAAAAGGGCCTTTCCGTCCTCAGCCGTCGCTTCATGTGACTCCACGGAGTACCGGGCGCCG
TCCAGGCACCTCGATTAGTTCTCGAGCTTTTGGAGTACGTCGTCTTTAGGTTGGGGGGAGGGGTTTTATG
CGATGGAGTTTCCCCACACTGAGTGGGTGGAGACTGAAGTTAGGCCAGCTTGGCACTTGATGTAATTCTC
CTTGGAATTTGCCCTTTTTGAGTTTGGATCTTGGTTCATTCTCAAGCCTCAGACAGTGGTTCAAAGTTTT
TTTCTTCCATTTCAGGTGTCGTGAGAAGGGCGAATTCGACCCAAGTTTGTACAAAAAAGCAGGCTCGCCA
CCATGGTGAGCAAGGGCGAGGAGCTGTTCACCGGGGTGGTGCCCATCCTGGTCGAGCTGGACGGCGACGT
AAACGGCCACAAGTTCAGCGTGAGGGGCGAGGGCGAGGGCGATGCCACCAACGGCAAGCTGACCCTGAAG
TTCATCTGCACCACCGGCAAGCTGCCCGTGCCCTGGCCCACCCTCGTGACCACCCTGAGCCACGGCGTGC
AGTGCTTCGCCCGCTACCCCGACCACATGAAGCAGCACGACTTCTTCAAGTCCGCCATGCCCGAAGGCTA
CGTCCAGGAGCGCACCATCTTCTTCAAGGACGACGGCACCTACAAGACCCGCGCCGAGGTGAAGTTCGAG
GGCGACACCCTAGTGAACCGCATCGAGCTGAAGGGCGTCGACTTCAAGGAGGACGGCAACATCCTGGGGC
ACAAGCTGGAGTACAACTTCAACAGCCACAACATCTATATCATGGCCGTCAAGCAGAAGAACGGCATCAA
GGTGAACTTCAAGATCCGCCACAACGTGGAGGACGGCAGCGTGCAGCTCGCCGACCACTACCAGCAGAAC
ACCCCCATCGGCGACGGCCCCGTGCTGCTGCCCGACAGCCACTACCTGAGCACCCAGTCCGTGCTGAGCA
AAGACCCCAACGAGAAGCGCGATCACATGGTCCTGCTGGAGTTCCGCACCGCCGCCGGGATCACTCTCGG
CATGGACGAGCTGTACAAGTAATACCACCCAGCTTTCTTGTACAAAGTGGTACGCGTGAATTCACTCCTC
AGGTGCAGGCTGCCTATCAGAAGGTGGTGGCTGGTGTGGCCAATGCCCTGGCTCACAAATACCACTGAGA
TCTTTTTCCCTCTGCCAAAAATTATGGGGACATCATGAAGCCCCTTGAGCATCTGACTTCTGGCTAATAA
AGGAAATTTATTTTCATTGCAATAGTGTGTTGGAATTTTTTGTGTCTCTCACTCGGAAGGACATATGGGA
GGGCAAATCATTTAAAACATCAGAATGAGTATTTGGTTTAGAGTTTGGCAACATATGCCCATATGCTGGC
TGCCATGAACAAAGGTTGGCTATAAAGAGGTCATCAGTATATGAAACAGCCCCCTGCTGTCCATTCCTTA
TTCCATAGAAAAGCCTTGACTTGAGGTTAGATTTTTTTTATATTTTGTTTTGTGTTATTTTTTTCTTTAA
CATCCCTAAAATTTTCCTTACATGTTTTACTAGCCAGATTTTTCCTCCTCTCCTGACTACTCCCAGTCAT
AGCTGTCCCTCTTCTCTTATGGAGATCCCTCGACCTGCAGCCCAAGCTTGGCGTAATCATGGTCATAGCT
GTTTCCTGTGTGAAATTGTTATCCGCTCACAATTCCACACAACATACGAGCCGGAAGCATAAAGTGTAAA
GCCTGGGGTGCCTAATGAGTGAGCTAACTCACATTAATTGCGTTGCGCTCACTGCCCGCTTTCCAGTCGG
GAAACCTGTCGTGCCAGCGGATCGACAGTACTAAGCTTGGTCTAATACCCAATCTCTCGTCTTATCCAGA
TGTTTTATACGCCTCTGGCCCGTGTCTCAAAATCTCTGATGTTACATTGCACAAGATAAAATAATATCAT
CATGAACAATAAAACTGTCTGCTTACATAAACAGTAATACAAGGGGTGTTATGAGCCATATTCAACGGGA
AACGTCGAGGCCGCGATTAAATTCCAACATGGATGCTGATTTATATGGGTATAAATGGGCTCGCGATAAT
GTCGGGCAATCAGGTGCGACAATCTATCGCTTGTATGGGAAGCCCGATGCGCCAGAGTTGTTTCTGAAAC
ATGGCAAAGGTAGCGTTGCCAATGATGTTACAGATGAGATGGTCAGACTAAACTGGCTGACGGAATTTAT
GCCTCTTCCGACCATCAAGCATTTTATCCGTACTCCTGATGATGCATGGTTACTCACCACTGCGATCCCC
GGAAAAACAGCATTCCAGGTATTAGAAGAATATCCTGATTCAGGTGAAAATATTGTTGATGCGCTGGCAG
TGTTCCTGCGCCGGTTGCATTCGATTCCTGTTTGTAATTGTCCTTTTAACAGCGATCGCGTATTTCGTCT
CGCTCAGGCGCAATCACGAATGAATAACGGTTTGGTTGATGCGAGTGATTTTGATGACGAGCGTAATGGC
TGGCCTGTTGAACAAGTCTGGAAAGAAATGCATAAACTTTTGCCATTCTCACCGGATTCAGTCGTCACTC
ATGGTGATTTCTCACTTGATAACCTTATTTTTGACGAGGGGAAATTAATAGGTTGTATTGATGTTGGACG
AGTCGGAATCGCAGACCGATACCAGGATCTTGCCATCCTATGGAACTGCCTCGGTGAGTTTTCTCCTTCA
TTACAGAAACGGCTTTTTCAAAAATATGGTATTGATAATCCTGATATGAATAAATTGCAGTTTCATTTGA
TGCTCGATGAGTTTTTCTAATCAGAATTGGTTAATTGGTTGTAACACTGGCAGAGCATTACGCTGACTTG
ACGGGACGGCGCAAGCTCATGACCAAAATCCCTTAACGTGAGTTACGCGTCGTTCCACTGAGCGTCAGAG
GTATCACTAGTATTACAGAGGTAAGTTATAACAGTCGCCTAACCC
