>Addgene plasmid #103249 | LSB-hsa-miR-147a | depositor partial sequence | sequence record 195548 | hsa-miR-147a target
GCAGAAGCATTTCCACACAC
