>Addgene plasmid #103249 | LSB-hsa-miR-147a | addgene partial sequence | sequence record 269504 | mKate2-F 5'-ACCCGCTAAGAACCTCAAGA-3'
ATCAAGGAGGCCGACAAAGAGACATACGTCGAGCAGCACGAGGTGGCTGTGGCCAGATACTGCGACCTCC
CTAGCAAACTGGGGCACAAACTTAATTGAGAATTCTACCACCCAGCTTTCTTGTACAAAGTGGTACGTCT
CAAGACCAGAGGTCTCTGCTTGGTCCCTAGCAGAAGCATTTCCACACACGCAGAAGCATTTCCACACACG
CAGAAGCATTTCCACACACGCAGAAGCATTTCCACACACCAACCAGAAGAGACCTGTGCTTCACTCCTCA
GGTGCAGGCTGCCTATCAGAAGGTGGTGGCTGGTGTGGCCAATGCCCTGGCTCACAAATACCACTGAGAT
CTTTTTCCCTCTGCCAAAAATTATGGGGACATCATGAAGCCCCTTGAGCATCTGACTTCTGGCTAATAAA
GGAAATTTATTTTCATTGCAATAGTGTGTTGGAATTTTTTGTGTCTCTCACTCGGAAGGACATATGGGAG
GGCAAATCATTTAAAACATCAGAATGAGTATTTGGTTTAGAGTTTGGCAACATATGCCCATATGCTGGCT
GCCATGAACAAAGGTTGGCTATAAAGAGGTCATCAGTATATGAAACAGCCCCCTGCTGTCCATTCCTTAT
TCCATAGAAAAGCCTTGACTTGAGGTTAGATTTTTTTT
